Addgene plasmid #198581: pENTR223-BcLF1
Purpose: Gateway Entry Clone
Depositing lab: Eric Johannsen. Depositing organization: Brigham and Women's Hospital. Publication: Epstein-Barr virus and virus human protein interaction maps. Calderwood MA, Venkatesan K, Xing L, Chase MR, Vazquez A, Holthaus AM, Ewence AE, Li N, Hirozane-Kishikawa T, Hill DE, Vidal M, Kieff E, Johannsen E. Proc Natl Acad Sci U S A. 2007 May 1;104(18):7606-11. doi: 10.1073/pnas.0702332104. Epub 2007 Apr 19. PubMed 17446270.
Backbone
  Vector backbone: pENTR223.1
  Backbone manufacturer: Invitrogen
  Backbone size w/o insert (bp): 2875
  Vector type: Gateway Entry Vector
Growth in bacteria
  Bacterial resistance: Spectinomycin, 50 μg/mL
  Growth temperature: 37°C
  Growth strain: DH5alpha
  Copy number: High Copy
Gene/Insert
  Gene/Insert name: BcLF1
  Species: Epstein-Barr virus
  Mutation: None (wildtype)
  Cloning method: Gateway Cloning
Terms and licenses: Academic/Nonprofit Terms; Industry Terms: Not Available to Industry
How to cite: pENTR223-BcLF1 was a gift from Eric Johannsen (Addgene plasmid # 198581 ; http://n2t.net/addgene:198581 ; RRID:Addgene_198581)
