[The description below was written by a language model from this plasmid's Addgene catalogue record and pLannotate feature annotations shown in this document.]
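Description:
pENTR223-BcLF1 is a Gateway entry clone built on the pENTR223.1 backbone (Invitrogen) and carrying the wild-type BcLF1 open reading frame of Epstein-Barr virus. The sequenced plasmid is about 6.9 kb. It is maintained in E. coli at high copy from a ColE1/pUC-type origin and selected with spectinomycin through the aadA aminoglycoside adenylyltransferase gene (SmR). A fragment of the class 1 integron Pc promoter and a short gentamicin-resistance gene remnant lie just upstream of this gene. Small lacI and lacZα fragments are also annotated and appear to be non-functional leftovers of vector construction.

The insert is a coding sequence of roughly 4.1 kb that matches the EBV major capsid protein (MCP). This protein self-assembles into the hexons and most of the pentons of the icosahedral herpesvirus capsid. The ORF is flanked on both sides by attL-type Gateway recombination sites in opposite orientation. The automated annotation calls both of them attL3, although an entry clone would normally carry two distinct attL variants to enforce directional transfer, so these labels should be treated cautiously. The rrnB T1 and T2 terminators sit upstream of the cassette and insulate it from read-through transcription. A T7 promoter lies downstream of the insert and points back toward it.

No promoter is annotated that would drive sense-strand expression of BcLF1, and no tags are annotated, which is consistent with the plasmid being a shuttle clone rather than an expression vector. Its use is to move BcLF1 by LR recombination into destination vectors of choice. The associated publication points to EBV ORF collections used for mapping virus–virus and virus–human protein interactions.
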