Features (pLannotate 1.2.2; 12 found; start..end, strand, type, name):
    121..213     +  CDS            lacI (fragment): lac repressor; lacI; The lac repressor binds to the lac operator to inhibit transcription in E. coli. This inhibition can be relieved by adding lactose or isopropyl-β-D-thiogalactopyranoside (IPTG).
    268..295     -  terminator     rrnB T2 terminator: transcription terminator T2 from the E. coli rrnB gene
    427..470     +  terminator     rrnB T1 terminator: Escherichia coli rrnB; transcription terminator T1 from the E. coli rrnB gene
    517..553     -  CDS            lacZα (fragment): LacZα fragment of β-galactosidase; lacZ fragment
    570..665     +  protein_bind   attL3: mutant version of attL; recombination site for the Gateway® LR reaction LR Clonase™
    668..4810    +  CDS            MCP: MCP_EBVB9 - Experimental evidence at protein level: Swiss-Prot protein existence level 1. Self-assembles to form an icosahedral capsid with a T=16 symmetry, about 200 nm in diameter, and consisting of 150 hexons and 12 pentons (total of 162 capsomers). Hexons form the edges and faces of the capsid and are each composed of six MCP molecules. In contrast, one penton is found at each of the 12 vertices. Eleven of the pentons are MCP pentamers, while the last vertex is occupied by the portal complex. The capsid is surrounded by a layer of proteinaceous material designated the tegument which, in tu
   4812..4907    -  protein_bind   attL3: mutant version of attL; recombination site for the Gateway® LR reaction LR Clonase™
   4926..4944    -  promoter       T7 promoter: promoter for bacteriophage T7 RNA polymerase
   5134..5157    +  promoter       Pc promoter (fragment): intI1 (promoter lies within the coding sequence); class 1 integron promoter
   5333..5389    +  CDS            GmR (fragment): gentamycin acetyltransferase; aacC1; confers resistance to gentamycin
   5396..6187    +  CDS            SmR: aminoglycoside adenylyltransferase (Murphy, 1985); aadA; confers resistance to spectinomycin and streptomycin
   6280..6868    +  rep_origin     ori: high-copy-number ColE1/pMB1/pBR322/pUC origin of replication
>Addgene plasmid #198581 | pENTR223-BcLF1 | addgene full sequence | sequence record 391865 | Addgene NGS Result
CTTTCCTGCGTTATCCCCTGATTCTGTGGATAACCGTATTACCGCCTTTGAGTGAGCTGATACCGCTCGC
CGCAGCCGAACGACCGAGCGCAGCGAGTCAGTGAGCGAGGAAGCGGAAGAGCGCCCAATACGCAAACCGC
CTCTCCCCGCGCGTTGGCCGATTCATTAATGCAGCTGGCACGACAGGTTTCCCGACTGGAAAGCGGGCAG
TGAGCGCAACGCAATTAATACGCGTACCGCTAGCCAGGAAGAGTTTGTAGAAACGCAAAAAGGCCATCCG
TCAGGATGGCCTTCTGCTTAGTTTGATGCCTGGCAGTTTATGGCGGGCGTCCTGCCCGCCACCCTCCGGG
CCGTTGCTTCACAACGTTCAAATCCGCTCCCGGCGGATTTGTCCTACTCAGGAGAGCGTTCACCGACAAA
CAACAGATAAAACGAAAGGCCCAGTCTTCCGACTGAGCCTTTCGTTTTATTTGATGCCTGGCAGTTCCCT
ACTCTCGCGTTAACGCTAGCATGGATGTTTTCCCAGTCACGACGTTGTAAAACGACGGCCAGTCTTAAGC
TCGGGCCCCAAATAATGATTTTATTTTGACTGATAGTGACCTGTTCGTTGCAACAAATTGATGAGCAATG
CTTTTTTATAATGCCAACTTTGTACAAAAAAGTTGGCATGGCCTCAAATGAGGGTGTGGAAAACAGACCC
TTCCCCTATCTGACGGTGGATGCCGACCTGCTCTCGAACCTGCGGCAGTCAGCGGCTGAGGGGTTGTTTC
ATAGCTTTGACCTGCTGGTGGGCAAGGATGCCAGAGAGGCGGGCATCAAGTTTGAGGTGCTACTCGGGGT
CTACACGAACGCCATCCAATATGTTCGCTTCCTGGAGACGGCACTGGCCGTGTCCTGTGTGAACACGGAA
TTCAAAGACCTGAGTCGTATGACGGATGGCAAGATTCAATTTCGAATCTCCGTCCCCACCATTGCTCACG
GGGACGGAAGGAGACCCAGCAAGCAGCGGACATTCATTGTGGTCAAAAATTGCCACAAACACCACATTAG
TACGGAAATGGAACTGTCCATGCTGGATCTGGAGATCCTGCATAGTATCCCCGAGACCCCGGTCGAGTAC
GCAGAGTACGTGGGGGCTGTCAAGACCGTGGCCTCGGCCCTACAGTTTGGGGTCGATGCCCTGGAGAGGG
GCCTCATTAACACCGTCCTGAGTGTGAAGCTTCGCCATGCCCCTCCCATGTTTATCCTGCAGACCCTGGC
GGATCCCACCTTCACTGAGAGGGGGTTCTCCAAGACTGTCAAGTCTGACCTCATTGCCATGTTCAAGAGG
CATCTGCTGGAGCACTCCTTCTTCCTGGACCGGGCCGAGAACATGGGCTCCGGGTTTTCTCAGTACGTGC
GAAGCCGTCTCTCTGAGATGGTAGCGGCCGTGTCCGGGGAGAGCGTGCTCAAGGGGGTCAGTACCTACAC
GACCGCCAAGGGGGGAGAGCCAGTGGGGGGGGTGTTTATTGTCACCGACAACGTTCTGCGCCAGCTCTTG
ACCTTCCTGGGTGAGGAGGCCGACAACCAGATTATGGGGCCCTCGAGCTATGCTTCTTTTGTGGTACGGG
GGGAGAACCTGGTCACTGCCGTGAGCTACGGGCGCGTGATGCGTACGTTTGAGCATTTCATGGCTAGGAT
CGTGGACTCACCGGAAAAAGCCGGAAGCACCAAGTCTGACCTGCCGGCTGTGGCCGCAGGGGTCGAGGAT
CAGCCCCGGGTGCCGATCTCAGCCGCCGTCATCAAGCTGGGCAACCACGCGGTGGCCGTGGAAAGCCTGC
AAAAGATGTACAATGACACTCAGTCCCCATACCCCCTCAACAGAAGAATGCAGTACAGCTACTATTTCCC
AGTGGGCCTGTTTATGCCCAATCCCAAGTACACGACCTCCGCCGCCATCAAAATGCTGGACAACCCCACA
CAGCAGCTACCGGTGGAGGCATGGATCGTAAACAAGAATAACCTTCTCCTCGCGTTTAACCTACAGAATG
CTCTCAAGGTTCTCTGTCACCCCCGACTCCACACACCCGCCCATACCCTAAACAGCCTCAACGCGGCCCC
GGCCCCGCGAGACAGGCGCGAGACCTACTCCCTGCAACACAGGAGGCCCAATCACATGAATGTGCTTGTT
ATTGTGGACGAGTTCTATGATAACAAGTATGCAGCCCCCGTGACAGATATAGCTCTCAAGTGCGGGCTGC
CCACCGAAGACTTCCTCCACCCGTCCAATTATGACCTGCTGCGGCTGGAGCTGCACCCCCTTTATGATAT
TTACATTGGCAGGGATGCCGGGGAGAGGGCCAGGCACAGGGCTGTGCACCGGCTAATGGTGGGTAACCTG
CCGACTCCCCTGGCCCCAGCTGCATTCCAAGAGGCCCGGGGGCAGCAGTTTGAGACCGCCACATCTCTGG
CCCACGTGGTGGATCAGGCCGTTATTGAGACTGTGCAGGATACTGCCTATGACACTGCCTATCCAGCCTT
CTTCTACGTAGTCGAGGCTATGATCCACGGGTTTGAGGAAAAGTTTGTCATGAACGTGCCTTTGGTGTCC
CTGTGCATCAACACCTACTGGGAACGGTCAGGGAGGCTTGCCTTTGTGAACAGCTTTTCCATGATCAAGT
TCATCTGCCGCCACCTGGGAAATAACGCCATCTCCAAGGAGGCCTATTCCATGTATAGAAAAATCTATGG
GGAACTTATAGCCCTAGAGCAGGCCCTGATGCGCCTGGCCGGGTCAGATGTTGTGGGGGATGAGAGCGTG
GGTCAGTATGTCTGCGCTCTCCTGGACCCTAACCTGCTCCCCCCGGTGGCCTACACAGACATTTTCACCC
ATCTTCTCACCGTTAGTGACCGGGCCCCCCAGATTATTATCGGAAATGAGGTTTACGCTGACACCCTGGC
CGCGCCCCAGTTTATTGAGAGGGTTGGAAACATGGATGAGATGGCTGCCCAATTTGTGGCCTTGTACGGC
TACCGGGTTAACGGAGACCACGACCACGATTTCCGTCTGCACCTAGGCCCTTATGTAGATGAGGGGCATG
CGGATGTGCTGGAAAAGATCTTTTACTACGTTTTCCTCCCAACCTGCACCAATGCCCACATGTGCGGCCT
CGGGGTGGACTTTCAGCACGTGGCCCAGACCCTGGCCTACAACGGGCCAGCCTTCAGCCACCATTTTACC
AGGGACGAGGACATCCTCGACAATTTGGAGAATGGGACGCTCAGGGATCTGCTGGAGATCTCCGACCTCC
GCCCCACCGTGGGCATGATCAGGGACCTCAGCGCCTCATTCATGACCTGCCCCACTTTCACCCGTGCCGT
GCGTGTGTCGGTGGACAATGACGTTACGCAGCAGCTGGCCCCGAATCCCGCCGACAAGCGGACAGAGCAG
ACTGTTTTGGTGAACGGGCTGGTGGCCTTTGCCTTCTCCGAGAGGACCCGGGCCGTCACCCAGTGTCTCT
TTCACGCCATTCCTTTCCATATGTTTTACGGGGACCCGCGAGTGGCTGCCACCATGCACCAGGATGTTGC
CACCTTTGTTATGCGCAATCCTCAGCAGCGGGCCGTGGAAGCCTTCAACCGGCCAGAGCAGCTCTTTGCA
GAGTACCGGGAGTGGCACCGCTCGCCCATGGGCAAATACGCGGCCGAATGTCTTCCTTCCCTCGTTTCAA
TCAGTGGAATGACCGCCATGCACATCAAGATGTCCCCCATGGCCTATATTGCCCAGGCCAAGCTCAAGAT
CCACCCAGGGGTGGCCATGACCGTGGTCAGGACCGATGAGATCCTCTCTGAAAACATATTGTTTAGCTCC
AGGGCCTCAACATCCATGTTCATTGGGACCCCAAATGTTAGCCGCCGGGAGGCCAGGGTGGACGCGGTAA
CCTTTGAGGTGCATCACGAGATGGCCTCCATCGACACCGGGCTTAGTTATAGCTCGACCATGACTCCGGC
CAGGGTGGCGGCCATCACTACTGACATGGGTATCCACACCCAAGACTTCTTTAGCGTCTTTCCGGCCGAG
GCCTTTGGCAACCAGCAAGTCAATGACTACATCAAGGCCAAGGTGGGCGCTCAGCGCAATGGGACGCTGC
TTCGGGACCCCAGGACATACCTGGCAGGTATGACTAATGTTAATGGAGCTCCAGGACTCTGCCACGGCCA
GCAGGCCACCTGTGAGATTATCGTAACACCGGTCACGGCAGACGTGGCTTATTTTCAAAAGTCCAACTCT
CCAAGGGGACGGGCCGCCTGTGTGGTCTCCTGTGAAAACTACAATCAGGAGGTTGCCGAGGGGCTCATCT
ATGACCATTCTCGCCCGGATGCCGCCTATGAATACCGGAGCACTGTGAATCCCTGGGCATCTCAGCTGGG
TTCTCTGGGTGACATCATGTACAACTCCTCCTATCGCCAGACGGCCGTCCCGGGCCTCTACAGCCCCTGC
CGGGCATTTTTCAACAAGGAGGAGCTTCTGCGCAACAACAGGGGACTCTACAACATGGTCAACGAGTACA
GCCAGCGACTTGGAGGGCACCCAGCCACCAGCAACACAGAGGTGCAGTTTGTAGTGATTGCTGGCACTGA
CGTGTTTCTGGAGCAGCCCTGCAGCTTTCTGCAGGAGGCATTCCCCGCACTCTCAGCCTCCTCCCGGGCA
CTCATCGATGAGTTTATGTCTGTCAAACAGACCCACGCCCCCATCCATTACGGACACTATATAATTGAAG
AGGTGGCGCCGGTACGAAGAATATTAAAGTTTGGAAATAAGGTGGTTTTTCCAACTTTCTTGTACAAAGT
TGGCATTATAAGAAAGCATTGCTTATCAATTTGTTGCAACGAACAGGTCACTATCAGTCAAAATAAAATC
ATTATTTGCCATCCAGCTGATATCCCCTATAGTGAGTCGTATTACATGGTCATAGCTGTTTCCTGGCAGC
TCTGGCCCGTGTCTCAAAATCTCTGATGTTACATTGCACAAGATAAAAATATATCATCATGCCTCCTCTA
GACCAGCCAGGACAGAAATGCCTCGACTTCGCTGCTACCCAAGGTTGCCGGGTGACGCACACCGTGGAAA
CGGATGAAGGCACGAACCCAGTGGACATAAGCCTGTTCGGTTCGTAAGCTGTAATGCAAGTAGCGTATGC
GCTCACGCAACTGGTCCAGAACCTTGACCGAACGCAGCGGTGGTAACGGCGCAGTGGCGGTTTTCATGGC
TTGTTATGACTGTTTTTTTGGGGTACAGTCTATGCCTCGGGCATCCAAGCAGCAAGCGCGTTACGCCGTG
GGTCGATGTTTGATGTTATGGAGCAGCAACGATGTTACGCAGCAGGGCAGTCGCCCTAAAACAAAGTTAA
ACATTATGAGGGAAGCGGTGATCGCCGAAGTATCGACTCAACTATCAGAGGTAGTTGGCGTCATCGAGCG
CCATCTCGAACCGACGTTGCTGGCCGTACATTTGTACGGCTCCGCAGTGGATGGCGGCCTGAAGCCACAC
AGTGATATTGATTTGCTGGTTACGGTGACCGTAAGGCTTGATGAAACAACGCGGCGAGCTTTGATCAACG
ACCTTTTGGAAACTTCGGCTTCCCCTGGAGAGAGCGAGATTCTCCGCGCTGTAGAAGTCACCATTGTTGT
GCACGACGACATCATTCCGTGGCGTTATCCAGCTAAGCGCGAACTGCAATTTGGAGAATGGCAGCGCAAT
GACATTCTTGCAGGTATCTTCGAGCCAGCCACGATCGACATTGATCTGGCTATCTTGCTGACAAAAGCAA
GAGAACATAGCGTTGCCTTGGTAGGTCCAGCGGCGGAGGAACTCTTTGATCCGGTTCCTGAACAGGATCT
ATTTGAGGCGCTAAATGAAACCTTAACGCTATGGAACTCGCCGCCCGACTGGGCTGGCGATGAGCGAAAT
GTAGTGCTTACGTTGTCCCGCATTTGGTACAGCGCAGTAACCGGCAAAATCGCGCCGAAGGATGTCGCTG
CCGACTGGGCAATGGAGCGCCTGCCGGCCCAGTATCAGCCCGTCATACTTGAAGCTAGACAGGCTTATCT
TGGACAAGAAGAAGATCGCTTGGCCTCGCGCGCAGATCAGTTGGAAGAATTTGTCCACTACGTGAAAGGC
GAGATCACCAAGGTAGTCGGCAAATAACCCTCGAGCCACCCATGACCAAAATCCCTTAACGTGAGTTACG
CGTCGTTCCACTGAGCGTCAGACCCCGTAGAAAAGATCAAAGGATCTTCTTGAGATCCTTTTTTTCTGCG
CGTAATCTGCTGCTTGCAAACAAAAAAACCACCGCTACCAGCGGTGGTTTGTTTGCCGGATCAAGAGCTA
CCAACTCTTTTTCCGAAGGTAACTGGCTTCAGCAGAGCGCAGATACCAAATACTGTTCTTCTAGTGTAGC
CGTAGTTAGGCCACCACTTCAAGAACTCTGTAGCACCGCCTACATACCTCGCTCTGCTAATCCTGTTACC
AGTGGCTGCTGCCAGTGGCGATAAGTCGTGTCTTACCGGGTTGGACTCAAGACGATAGTTACCGGATAAG
GCGCAGCGGTCGGGCTGAACGGGGGGTTCGTGCACACAGCCCAGCTTGGAGCGAACGACCTACACCGAAC
TGAGATACCTACAGCGTGAGCTATGAGAAAGCGCCACGCTTCCCGAAGGGAGAAAGGCGGACAGGTATCC
GGTAAGCGGCAGGGTCGGAACAGGAGAGCGCACGAGGGAGCTTCCAGGGGGAAACGCCTGGTATCTTTAT
AGTCCTGTCGGGTTTCGCCACCTCTGACTTGAGCGTCGATTTTTGTGATGCTCGTCAGGGGGGCGGAGCC
TATGGAAAAACGCCAGCAACGCGGCCTTTTTACGGTTCCTGGCCTTTTGCTGGCCTTTTGCTCACATGTT
